Addgene plasmid #115890: pAAV-EF1α1.1-Archon1-KGC-GFP-ER2
Purpose: AAV-mediated expression of Archon1-KGC-GFP-ER2 under the EF1α promoter (1.1kb short version). Using SV40 signal.
Depositing lab: Edward Boyden. Depositing organization: Massachusetts Institute of Technology. Publication: A robotic multidimensional directed evolution approach applied to fluorescent voltage reporters. Piatkevich KD, Jung EE, Straub C, Linghu C, Park D, Suk HJ, Hochbaum DR, Goodwin D, Pnevmatikakis E, Pak N, Kawashima T, Yang CT, Rhoades JL, Shemesh O, Asano S, Yoon YG, Freifeld L, Saulnier JL, Riegler C, Engert F, Hughes T, Drobizhev M, Szabo B, Ahrens MB, Flavell SW, Sabatini BL, Boyden ES. Nat Chem Biol. 2018 Feb 26. pii: 10.1038/s41589-018-0004-9. doi: 10.1038/s41589-018-0004-9. PubMed 29483642.
Backbone
  Vector backbone: pAAV-EF1a 1.1
  Backbone manufacturer: original from Scott Sternson's lab
  Backbone size w/o insert (bp): 4974
  Total vector size (bp): 6579
  Vector type: Mammalian Expression, AAV
Growth in bacteria
  Bacterial resistance: Ampicillin, 100 μg/mL
  Growth temperature: 37°C
  Growth strain: NEB Stable
  Growth instructions: Can use DH5alpha at 37°C or Stbl3 at 30°C. Carbenicillin is preferred over ampicillin. In DH5alpha this plasmid may act more like a high copy plasmid, although in Stbl3 it may act more like a low copy plasmid.
  Copy number: High Copy
Gene/Insert
  Gene/Insert name: Archon1-KGC-GFP-ER2
  Species: Synthetic
  Insert size (bp): 1605
  GenBank ID: MG250280.1
  Promoter: EF1a(1.1kb short version)
  Tag / fusion protein: KGC (C terminal on insert); GFP (C terminal on insert); ER2 (C terminal on insert)
  Cloning method: Restriction Enzyme; 5′ cloning site BamHI (not destroyed); 3′ cloning site EcoRI (not destroyed)
  Sequencing primers: 5′ ggatcttggttcattctcaag; 3′ aaagagacagcaaccagg
Terms and licenses: Academic/Nonprofit Terms; Industry Terms: Not Available to Industry
Depositor comments: The plasmid is fully sequenced in the coding sequence regions (opsin-fluorophore and important flanking regions). Multiple digestions were done to verify the vector structure. The construct and the virus were both tested in vitro.
How to cite: pAAV-EF1α1.1-Archon1-KGC-GFP-ER2 was a gift from Edward Boyden (Addgene plasmid # 115890 ; http://n2t.net/addgene:115890 ; RRID:Addgene_115890)
