[The description below was written by a language model from this plasmid's Addgene catalogue record, the feature table of its GenBank file and pLannotate feature annotations shown in this document.]
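Description:
pAAV-EF1α1.1-Archon1-KGC-GFP-ER2 is a 6,579 bp AAV transfer plasmid for mammalian expression, built on a pAAV-EF1a 1.1 backbone. It is propagated in E. coli through a high-copy ColE1/pUC-type origin and selected with the β-lactamase gene (ampicillin/carbenicillin resistance). An f1 phage origin is also present. Two AAV2 inverted terminal repeats flank the expression cassette and define the segment that is replicated and packaged into recombinant AAV particles when rep, cap and helper functions are supplied in trans. Recombination-deficient bacterial strains are listed for growth, consistent with the instability typical of ITR-containing plasmids.

Between the ITRs, a shortened (about 1.1 kb) human EF-1α promoter, comprising the core promoter and a truncated intron A, drives strong constitutive transcription. A Kozak consensus precedes the 1,605 bp synthetic insert, cloned between BamHI and EcoRI sites. The open reading frame encodes Archon1, a fluorescent voltage reporter obtained by directed evolution; the annotation matches it to the archaerhodopsin-3 light-driven proton pump of Halorubrum sodomense. Archon1 is fused at its C terminus to KGC, a short segment matched by the annotation to the Kir2.1 (KCNJ2) potassium channel, followed by EGFP and the ER2 tag. KGC and ER2 are commonly used as membrane-trafficking and ER-export signals to improve surface localisation of opsins, while EGFP marks expressing cells. Neither feature table annotates ER2 separately. A WPRE downstream of the coding sequence enhances transcript stability and expression, and an SV40 polyadenylation signal terminates the message.

The construct is intended for AAV-mediated delivery of Archon1 for optical voltage imaging. The depositor notes that both the plasmid and the derived virus were tested in vitro.
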