LOCUS       Exported 6579 bp ds-DNA circular SYN 12-MAY-2021
DEFINITION  AAV-mediated expression of Archon1-KGC-GFP-ER2 under the EF1-alpha
            promoter (1.1kb short version). Using SV40 signal..
ACCESSION   .
VERSION     .
KEYWORDS    pAAV-EF1-alpha-1.1-Archon1-KGC-GFP-ER2
SOURCE      synthetic DNA construct
  ORGANISM  synthetic DNA construct
REFERENCE   1 (bases 1 to 6579)
  AUTHORS   Piatkevich KD, Jung EE, Straub C, Linghu C, Park D, Suk HJ, Hochbaum
            DR, Goodwin D, Pnevmatikakis E, Pak N, Kawashima T, Yang CT, Rhoades
            JL, Shemesh O, Asano S, Yoon YG, Freifeld L, Saulnier JL, Riegler C,
            Engert F, Hughes T, Drobizhev M, Szabo B, Ahrens MB, Flavell SW,
            Sabatini BL, Boyden ES
  TITLE     A robotic multidimensional directed evolution approach applied to
            fluorescent voltage reporters.
  JOURNAL   Nat Chem Biol. 2018 Feb 26. pii: 10.1038/s41589-018-0004-9. doi:
            10.1038/s41589-018-0004-9.
  PUBMED    29483642
REFERENCE   2 (bases 1 to 6579)
  AUTHORS   .
  TITLE     Direct Submission
  JOURNAL   Exported May 12, 2021 from SnapGene Server 1.1.58
            http://www.snapgene.com
FEATURES             Location/Qualifiers
     source          1..6579
                     /organism="synthetic DNA construct"
                     /mol_type="other DNA"
     primer_bind     complement(11..28)
                     /label=L4440
                     /note="L4440 vector, forward primer"
     rep_origin      complement(182..770)
                     /direction=LEFT
                     /label=ori
                     /note="high-copy-number ColE1/pMB1/pBR322/pUC origin of
                     replication"
     primer_bind     complement(262..281)
                     /label=pBR322ori-F
                     /note="pBR322 origin, forward primer"
     CDS             complement(941..1801)
                     /codon_start=1
                     /gene="bla"
                     /product="beta-lactamase"
                     /label=AmpR
                     /note="confers resistance to ampicillin, carbenicillin, and
                     related antibiotics"
                     /translation="MSIQHFRVALIPFFAAFCLPVFAHPETLVKVKDAEDQLGARVGYI
                     ELDLNSGKILESFRPEERFPMMSTFKVLLCGAVLSRIDAGQEQLGRRIHYSQNDLVEYS
                     PVTEKHLTDGMTVRELCSAAITMSDNTAANLLLTTIGGPKELTAFLHNMGDHVTRLDRW
                     EPELNEAIPNDERDTTMPVAMATTLRKLLTGELLTLASRQQLIDWMEADKVAGPLLRSA
                     LPAGWFIADKSGAGERGSRGIIAALGPDGKPSRIVVIYTTGSQATMDERNRQIAEIGAS
                     LIKHW"
     primer_bind     1564..1583
                     /label=Amp-R
                     /note="Ampicillin resistance gene, reverse primer"
     promoter        complement(1802..1906)
                     /gene="bla"
                     /label=AmpR promoter
     rep_origin      complement(1932..2387)
                     /direction=LEFT
                     /label=f1 ori
                     /note="f1 bacteriophage origin of replication; arrow
                     indicates direction of (+) strand synthesis"
     primer_bind     complement(2069..2090)
                     /label=F1ori-F
                     /note="F1 origin, forward primer"
     primer_bind     2281..2300
                     /label=F1ori-R
                     /note="F1 origin, reverse primer"
     repeat_region   2459..2588
                     /label=AAV2 ITR
     promoter        2661..3839
                     /label=EF-1-alpha promoter
                     /note="strong constitutive promoter for human elongation
                     factor EF-1-alpha"
     intron          2892..3830
                     /label=EF-1-alpha intron A
                     /note="intron upstream of the start codon of human
                     EF-1-alpha"
     primer_bind     3787..3807
                     /label=EF1a-F
                     /note="Human elongation factor-1a promoter, forward primer"
     regulatory      3846..3855
                     /regulatory_class="other"
                     /note="vertebrate consensus sequence for strong initiation
                     of translation (Kozak, 1987)"
     CDS             4719..5432
                     /codon_start=1
                     /product="enhanced GFP"
                     /label=EGFP
                     /translation="VSKGEELFTGVVPILVELDGDVNGHKFSVSGEGEGDATYGKLTLK
                     FICTTGKLPVPWPTLVTTLTYGVQCFSRYPDHMKQHDFFKSAMPEGYVQERTIFFKDDG
                     NYKTRAEVKFEGDTLVNRIELKGIDFKEDGNILGHKLEYNYNSHNVYIMADKQKNGIKV
                     NFKIRHNIEDGSVQLADHYQQNTPIGDGPVLLPDNHYLSTQSALSKDPNEKRDHMVLLE
                     FVTAAGITLGMDELYK"
     primer_bind     complement(4761..4782)
                     /label=EGFP-N
                     /note="EGFP, reverse primer"
     primer_bind     complement(5022..5041)
                     /label=EXFP-R
                     /note="For distinguishing EGFP variants, reverse primer"
     primer_bind     5369..5390
                     /label=EGFP-C
                     /note="EGFP, forward primer"
     misc_feature    5481..6069
                     /label=WPRE
                     /note="woodchuck hepatitis virus posttranscriptional
                     regulatory element"
     primer_bind     complement(5534..5554)
                     /label=WPRE-R
                     /note="WPRE, reverse primer"
     CDS             complement(5952..5963)
                     /codon_start=1
                     /product="Factor Xa recognition and cleavage site"
                     /label=Factor Xa site
                     /translation="IEGR"
     polyA_signal    6112..6233
                     /label=SV40 poly(A) signal
                     /note="SV40 polyadenylation signal"
     primer_bind     complement(6123..6142)
                     /label=EBV-rev
                     /note="SV40 polyA terminator, reverse primer"
     primer_bind     6177..6196
                     /label=SV40pA-R
                     /note="SV40 polyA, reverse primer"
     repeat_region   6395..6524
                     /label=AAV2 ITR
ORIGIN
        1 cttccgcttc ctcgctcact gactcgctgc gctcggtcgt tcggctgcgg cgagcggtat
       61 cagctcactc aaaggcggta atacggttat ccacagaatc aggggataac gcaggaaaga
      121 acatgtgagc aaaaggccag caaaaggcca ggaaccgtaa aaaggccgcg ttgctggcgt
      181 ttttccatag gctccgcccc cctgacgagc atcacaaaaa tcgacgctca agtcagaggt
      241 ggcgaaaccc gacaggacta taaagatacc aggcgtttcc ccctggaagc tccctcgtgc
      301 gctctcctgt tccgaccctg ccgcttaccg gatacctgtc cgcctttctc ccttcgggaa
      361 gcgtggcgct ttctcatagc tcacgctgta ggtatctcag ttcggtgtag gtcgttcgct
      421 ccaagctggg ctgtgtgcac gaaccccccg ttcagcccga ccgctgcgcc ttatccggta
      481 actatcgtct tgagtccaac ccggtaagac acgacttatc gccactggca gcagccactg
      541 gtaacaggat tagcagagcg aggtatgtag gcggtgctac agagttcttg aagtggtggc
      601 ctaactacgg ctacactaga agaacagtat ttggtatctg cgctctgctg aagccagtta
      661 ccttcggaaa aagagttggt agctcttgat ccggcaaaca aaccaccgct ggtagcggtg
      721 gtttttttgt ttgcaagcag cagattacgc gcagaaaaaa aggatctcaa gaagatcctt
      781 tgatcttttc tacggggtct gacgctcagt ggaacgaaaa ctcacgttaa gggattttgg
      841 tcatgagatt atcaaaaagg atcttcacct agatcctttt aaattaaaaa tgaagtttta
      901 aatcaatcta aagtatatat gagtaaactt ggtctgacag ttaccaatgc ttaatcagtg
      961 aggcacctat ctcagcgatc tgtctatttc gttcatccat agttgcctga ctccccgtcg
     1021 tgtagataac tacgatacgg gagggcttac catctggccc cagtgctgca atgataccgc
     1081 gagacccacg ctcaccggct ccagatttat cagcaataaa ccagccagcc ggaagggccg
     1141 agcgcagaag tggtcctgca actttatccg cctccatcca gtctattaat tgttgccggg
     1201 aagctagagt aagtagttcg ccagttaata gtttgcgcaa cgttgttgcc attgctacag
     1261 gcatcgtggt gtcacgctcg tcgtttggta tggcttcatt cagctccggt tcccaacgat
     1321 caaggcgagt tacatgatcc cccatgttgt gcaaaaaagc ggttagctcc ttcggtcctc
     1381 cgatcgttgt cagaagtaag ttggccgcag tgttatcact catggttatg gcagcactgc
     1441 ataattctct tactgtcatg ccatccgtaa gatgcttttc tgtgactggt gagtactcaa
     1501 ccaagtcatt ctgagaatag tgtatgcggc gaccgagttg ctcttgcccg gcgtcaatac
     1561 gggataatac cgcgccacat agcagaactt taaaagtgct catcattgga aaacgttctt
     1621 cggggcgaaa actctcaagg atcttaccgc tgttgagatc cagttcgatg taacccactc
     1681 gtgcacccaa ctgatcttca gcatctttta ctttcaccag cgtttctggg tgagcaaaaa
     1741 caggaaggca aaatgccgca aaaaagggaa taagggcgac acggaaatgt tgaatactca
     1801 tactcttcct ttttcaatat tattgaagca tttatcaggg ttattgtctc atgagcggat
     1861 acatatttga atgtatttag aaaaataaac aaataggggt tccgcgcaca tttccccgaa
     1921 aagtgccacc taaattgtaa gcgttaatat tttgttaaaa ttcgcgttaa atttttgtta
     1981 aatcagctca ttttttaacc aataggccga aatcggcaaa atcccttata aatcaaaaga
     2041 atagaccgag atagggttga gtgttgttcc agtttggaac aagagtccac tattaaagaa
     2101 cgtggactcc aacgtcaaag gnnnnnnnnn nnnnnnnnnn nnnnnnnnnn nnnnnnnnnn
     2161 nnnnnnnnnn tnnnnnnnnn nnnnnnnnnn nnnnnnnnnn nnnnnnnnnn nnnnnnnnnn
     2221 nnnnnnnnnn nnnnnnnnnn nnnnnnnnnn nnnnnnnnnn nngnnnnnnn nnnnnnnnnn
     2281 nnnnnnnnnn nnnnnnnnnn nnnnnnnnnn nnnnnnnnnn nnnnnnnnnn nnnnnnnnnn
     2341 nnnnnnnnnn nnnnnnnnnn nnnnnnnnnn nnnnnnnnnn nnnnnnnccc attcgccatt
     2401 caggctgcgc aactgttggg aagggcgatc ggtgcgggcc tcttcgctat tacgccagct
     2461 gcgcgctcgc tcgctcactg aggccgcccg ggcaaagccc gggcgtcggg cgacctttgg
     2521 tcgcccggcc tcagtgagcg agcgagcgcg cagagaggga gtggccaact ccatcactag
     2581 gggttccttg tagttaatga ttaacccgcc atgctactta tctacgtagc catgctctag
     2641 gaagatcgta ggttaattaa ggctccggtg cccgtcagtg ggcagagcgc acatcgccca
     2701 cagtccccga gaagttgggg ggaggggtcg gcaattgaac cggtgcctag agaaggtggc
     2761 gcggggtaaa ctgggaaagt gatgtcgtgt actggctccg cctttttccc gagggtgggg
     2821 gagaaccgta tataagtgca gtagtcgccg tgaacgttct ttttcgcaac gggtttgccg
     2881 ccagaacaca ggtaagtgcc gtgtgtggtt cccgcgggcc tggcctcttt acgggttatg
     2941 gcccttgcgt gccttgaatt acttccacct ggctgcagta cgtgattctt gatcccgagc
     3001 ttcgggttgg aagtgggtgg gagagttcga ggccttgcgc ttaaggagcc ccttcgcctc
     3061 gtgcttgagt tgaggcctgg cctgggcgct ggggccgccg cgtgcgaatc tggtggcacc
     3121 ttcgcgcctg tctcgctgct ttcgataagt ctctagccat ttaaaatttt tgatgacctg
     3181 ctgcgacgct ttttttctgg caagatagtc ttgtaaatgc gggccaagat ctgcacactg
     3241 gtatttcggt ttttggggcc gcgggcggcg acggggcccg tgcgtcccag cgcacatgtt
     3301 cggcgaggcg gggcctgcga gcgcggccac cgagaatcgg acgggggtag tctcaagctg
     3361 gccggcctgc tctggtgcct ggcctcgcgc cgccgtgtat cgccccgccc tgggcggcaa
     3421 ggctggcccg gtcggcacca gttgcgtgag cggaaagatg gccgcttccc ggccctgctg
     3481 cagggagctc aaaatggagg acgcggcgct cgggagagcg ggcgggtgag tcacccacac
     3541 aaaggaaaag ggcctttccg tcctcagccg tcgcttcatg tgactccacg gagtaccggg
     3601 cgccgtccag gcacctcgat tagttctcga gcttttggag tacgtcgtct ttaggttggg
     3661 gggaggggtt ttatgcgatg gagtttcccc acactgagtg ggtggagact gaagttaggc
     3721 cagcttggca cttgatgtaa ttctccttgg aatttgccct ttttgagttt ggatcttggt
     3781 tcattctcaa gcctcagaca gtggttcaaa gtttttttct tccatttcag gtgtcgtgag
     3841 gatccgccac catggtttct atcgcactgc aggctggtta tgacctcctc ggagatggta
     3901 gacctgaaag tctgtggctc ggaattggta cactgctgat gctgatcgga accttctact
     3961 tcctggttag agcgtgggga gagactgaca aggatgcacg ggagtactac gcagtgacaa
     4021 tcctggtcag cggtattgcc agtgcagctt atctgtcaat gttctttggt attggcctca
     4081 cagaggtgcc agtaggtgga gagatgctga acatctacta cgcaagatac gcacagtggc
     4141 tgttcactac accactgttg ctgctgcacc tggcactcct ggccaaagtt gatagagtga
     4201 ccatcggcac tctcgttggc gtcgatgctc tgatgattgt cacaggcctg ataggaacac
     4261 tgtcacatac tgccattgcc agatactctt ggtggctgtt ctcaactatc tgtatgatcg
     4321 tcgttctgta tgtcctggcc acttctctgc ggtcagccgc taaggagaga ggcccagagg
     4381 ttgcctcaac cttcaacatc ctcaccgcac tggttctggt cctgtggact gcttacccta
     4441 tcatctggat tatcggcacc gagggtgccg gagttgtggg cctgggaatc gaaactttgc
     4501 tgttcatggt gctggacgtc accgccaagg tgggcttcgg ttttatcctg ctcaggtcaa
     4561 gagccattct gcaagataca gaagcacctg aaccttcagc tggagctgat accggtgccg
     4621 ccgaccgccc ggtagtagca gtgagcaagg cggccgccaa gagcaggatc accagcgagg
     4681 gcgagtacat ccccctggac cagatcgaca tcaacgtggt gagcaagggc gaggagctgt
     4741 tcaccggggt ggtgcccatc ctggtcgagc tggacggcga cgtaaacggc cacaagttca
     4801 gcgtgtccgg cgagggcgag ggcgatgcca cctacggcaa gctgaccctg aagttcattt
     4861 gcaccaccgg caagctgccc gtgccctggc ccaccctcgt gaccaccctg acctacggcg
     4921 tgcagtgctt cagccgctac cccgaccaca tgaagcagca cgacttcttc aagtccgcca
     4981 tgcccgaagg ctacgtccag gagcgcacca tcttcttcaa ggacgacggc aactacaaga
     5041 cccgcgccga ggtgaagttc gagggcgaca ccctggtgaa ccgcatcgag ctgaagggca
     5101 tcgacttcaa ggaggacggc aacatcctgg ggcacaagct ggagtacaac tacaacagcc
     5161 acaacgtcta tatcatggcc gacaagcaga agaacggcat caaggtgaac ttcaagatcc
     5221 gccacaacat cgaggacggc agcgtgcagc tcgccgacca ctaccagcag aacaccccca
     5281 tcggcgacgg ccccgtgctg ctgcccgaca accactacct gagcacccag tccgccctga
     5341 gcaaagaccc caacgagaag cgcgatcaca tggtcctgct ggagttcgtg accgccgccg
     5401 ggatcactct cggcatggac gagctgtaca agttctgcta cgagaacgag gtgtaagaat
     5461 tcgatatcaa gcttatcgat aatcaacctc tggattacaa aatttgtgaa agattgactg
     5521 gtattcttaa ctatgttgct ccttttacgc tatgtggata cgctgcttta atgcctttgt
     5581 atcatgctat tgcttcccgt atggctttca ttttctcctc cttgtataaa tcctggttgc
     5641 tgtctcttta tgaggagttg tggcccgttg tcaggcaacg tggcgtggtg tgcactgtgt
     5701 ttgctgacgc aacccccact ggttggggca ttgccaccac ctgtcagctc ctttccggga
     5761 ctttcgcttt ccccctccct attgccacgg cggaactcat cgccgcctgc cttgcccgct
     5821 gctggacagg ggctcggctg ttgggcactg acaattccgt ggtgttgtcg gggaaatcat
     5881 cgtcctttcc ttggctgctc gcctgtgttg ccacctggat tctgcgcggg acgtccttct
     5941 gctacgtccc ttcggccctc aatccagcgg accttccttc ccgcggcctg ctgccggctc
     6001 tgcggcctct tccgcgtctt cgccttcgcc ctcagacgag tcggatctcc ctttgggccg
     6061 cctccccgca tcgataccgt cgacccgggc ggccgcttcg agcagacatg ataagataca
     6121 ttgatgagtt tggacaaacc acaactagaa tgcagtgaaa aaaatgcttt atttgtgaaa
     6181 tttgtgatgc tattgcttta tttgtaacca ttataagctg caataaacaa gttaacaaca
     6241 acaattgcat tcattttatg tttcaggttc agggggagat gtgggaggtt ttttaaagca
     6301 agtaaaacct ctacaaatgt ggtaaaatcg ataaggatct tcctagagca tggctacgta
     6361 gataagtagc atggcgggtt aatcattaac tacaaggaac ccctagtgat ggagttggcc
     6421 actccctctc tgcgcgctcg ctcgctcact gaggccgggc gaccaaaggt cgcccgacgc
     6481 ccgggctttg cccgggcggc ctcagtgagc gagcgagcgc gcagctgcat taatgaatcg
     6541 gccaacgcgc ggggagaggc ggtttgcgta ttgggcgct
//
