Features (pLannotate 1.2.2; 18 found; start..end, strand, type, name):
    182..770     -  rep_origin     ori: high-copy-number ColE1/pMB1/pBR322/pUC origin of replication
    941..1801    -  CDS            AmpR: β-lactamase; bla; confers resistance to ampicillin, carbenicillin, and related antibiotics
   1802..1906    -  promoter       AmpR promoter: bla
   1959..2387    -  rep_origin     f1 ori (sequence partly withheld): f1 bacteriophage origin of replication; arrow indicates direction of (+) strand synthesis
   2392..2461    -  CDS            lacZα (fragment): LacZα fragment of β-galactosidase; lacZ fragment
   2456..2588    -  repeat_region  AAV2 ITR (fragment): inverted terminal repeat of adeno-associated virus serotype 2 inverted
   2680..2891    +  promoter       EF-1α core promoter: core promoter for human elongation factor EF-1α
   2892..3001    +  intron         EF-1α intron A (fragment): intron upstream of the start codon of human EF-1α
   3627..3830    +  intron         EF-1α intron A: truncated intron upstream of the start codon of human EF-1α
   3861..4625    +  CDS            aop3: BACR3_HALSD - Experimental evidence at protein level: Swiss-Prot protein existence level 1. Light-driven proton pump. From Halorubrum sodomense.
   4659..4718    +  CDS            KCNJ2 (fragment): KCNJ2_HUMAN - Also known as IRK1. Experimental evidence at protein level: Swiss-Prot protein existence level 1. Probably participates in establishing action potential waveform and excitability of neuronal and muscle tissues. Inward rectifier potassium channels are characterized by a greater tendency to allow potassium to flow into the cell rather than out of it. Their voltage dependence is regulated by the concentration of extracellular potassium; as external potassium is raised, the voltage range of the channel opening shifts to more positive voltages. The inward rectification is mainly due t
   4717..5433    +  CDS            EGFP: the original enhanced GFP (Yang et al., 1996) mammalian codon-optimized
   5457..5481    +  misc_feature   MCS (fragment): pBluescript multiple cloning site
   5481..6069    +  misc_feature   WPRE: woodchuck hepatitis virus posttranscriptional regulatory element
   6112..6233    -  polyA_signal   SV40 poly(A) signal: SV40 polyadenylation signal
   6256..6324    -  CDS            large T antigen (fragment): large T antigen from SV40 (simian virus 40)
   6395..6528    +  repeat_region  AAV2 ITR: inverted terminal repeat of adeno-associated virus serotype 2 inverted
   6522..6578    -  CDS            lacI (fragment): lac repressor; lacI; The lac repressor binds to the lac operator to inhibit transcription in E. coli. This inhibition can be relieved by adding lactose or isopropyl-β-D-thiogalactopyranoside (IPTG).
>Addgene plasmid #115890 | pAAV-EF1α1.1-Archon1-KGC-GFP-ER2 | addgene full sequence | sequence record 242234 | Addgene NGS Result
CTTCCGCTTCCTCGCTCACTGACTCGCTGCGCTCGGTCGTTCGGCTGCGGCGAGCGGTATCAGCTCACTC
AAAGGCGGTAATACGGTTATCCACAGAATCAGGGGATAACGCAGGAAAGAACATGTGAGCAAAAGGCCAG
CAAAAGGCCAGGAACCGTAAAAAGGCCGCGTTGCTGGCGTTTTTCCATAGGCTCCGCCCCCCTGACGAGC
ATCACAAAAATCGACGCTCAAGTCAGAGGTGGCGAAACCCGACAGGACTATAAAGATACCAGGCGTTTCC
CCCTGGAAGCTCCCTCGTGCGCTCTCCTGTTCCGACCCTGCCGCTTACCGGATACCTGTCCGCCTTTCTC
CCTTCGGGAAGCGTGGCGCTTTCTCATAGCTCACGCTGTAGGTATCTCAGTTCGGTGTAGGTCGTTCGCT
CCAAGCTGGGCTGTGTGCACGAACCCCCCGTTCAGCCCGACCGCTGCGCCTTATCCGGTAACTATCGTCT
TGAGTCCAACCCGGTAAGACACGACTTATCGCCACTGGCAGCAGCCACTGGTAACAGGATTAGCAGAGCG
AGGTATGTAGGCGGTGCTACAGAGTTCTTGAAGTGGTGGCCTAACTACGGCTACACTAGAAGAACAGTAT
TTGGTATCTGCGCTCTGCTGAAGCCAGTTACCTTCGGAAAAAGAGTTGGTAGCTCTTGATCCGGCAAACA
AACCACCGCTGGTAGCGGTGGTTTTTTTGTTTGCAAGCAGCAGATTACGCGCAGAAAAAAAGGATCTCAA
GAAGATCCTTTGATCTTTTCTACGGGGTCTGACGCTCAGTGGAACGAAAACTCACGTTAAGGGATTTTGG
TCATGAGATTATCAAAAAGGATCTTCACCTAGATCCTTTTAAATTAAAAATGAAGTTTTAAATCAATCTA
AAGTATATATGAGTAAACTTGGTCTGACAGTTACCAATGCTTAATCAGTGAGGCACCTATCTCAGCGATC
TGTCTATTTCGTTCATCCATAGTTGCCTGACTCCCCGTCGTGTAGATAACTACGATACGGGAGGGCTTAC
CATCTGGCCCCAGTGCTGCAATGATACCGCGAGACCCACGCTCACCGGCTCCAGATTTATCAGCAATAAA
CCAGCCAGCCGGAAGGGCCGAGCGCAGAAGTGGTCCTGCAACTTTATCCGCCTCCATCCAGTCTATTAAT
TGTTGCCGGGAAGCTAGAGTAAGTAGTTCGCCAGTTAATAGTTTGCGCAACGTTGTTGCCATTGCTACAG
GCATCGTGGTGTCACGCTCGTCGTTTGGTATGGCTTCATTCAGCTCCGGTTCCCAACGATCAAGGCGAGT
TACATGATCCCCCATGTTGTGCAAAAAAGCGGTTAGCTCCTTCGGTCCTCCGATCGTTGTCAGAAGTAAG
TTGGCCGCAGTGTTATCACTCATGGTTATGGCAGCACTGCATAATTCTCTTACTGTCATGCCATCCGTAA
GATGCTTTTCTGTGACTGGTGAGTACTCAACCAAGTCATTCTGAGAATAGTGTATGCGGCGACCGAGTTG
CTCTTGCCCGGCGTCAATACGGGATAATACCGCGCCACATAGCAGAACTTTAAAAGTGCTCATCATTGGA
AAACGTTCTTCGGGGCGAAAACTCTCAAGGATCTTACCGCTGTTGAGATCCAGTTCGATGTAACCCACTC
GTGCACCCAACTGATCTTCAGCATCTTTTACTTTCACCAGCGTTTCTGGGTGAGCAAAAACAGGAAGGCA
AAATGCCGCAAAAAAGGGAATAAGGGCGACACGGAAATGTTGAATACTCATACTCTTCCTTTTTCAATAT
TATTGAAGCATTTATCAGGGTTATTGTCTCATGAGCGGATACATATTTGAATGTATTTAGAAAAATAAAC
AAATAGGGGTTCCGCGCACATTTCCCCGAAAAGTGCCACCTAAATTGTAAGCGTTAATATTTTGTTAAAA
TTCGCGTTAAATTTTTGTTAAATCAGCTCATTTTTTAACCAATAGGCCGAAATCGGCAAAATCCCTTATA
AATCAAAAGAATAGACCGAGATAGGGTTGAGTGTTGTTCCAGTTTGGAACAAGAGTCCACTATTAAAGAA
CGTGGACTCCAACGTCAAAGG
[49 nt withheld, positions 2122-2170]
T
[91 nt withheld, positions 2172-2262]
G
[124 nt withheld, positions 2264-2387]
CCCATTCGCCATTCAGGCTGCGCAACTGTTGGGAAGGGCGATCGGTGCGGGCCTCTTCGCTATTACGCCA
GCTGCGCGCTCGCTCGCTCACTGAGGCCGCCCGGGCAAAGCCCGGGCGTCGGGCGACCTTTGGTCGCCCG
GCCTCAGTGAGCGAGCGAGCGCGCAGAGAGGGAGTGGCCAACTCCATCACTAGGGGTTCCTTGTAGTTAA
TGATTAACCCGCCATGCTACTTATCTACGTAGCCATGCTCTAGGAAGATCGTAGGTTAATTAAGGCTCCG
GTGCCCGTCAGTGGGCAGAGCGCACATCGCCCACAGTCCCCGAGAAGTTGGGGGGAGGGGTCGGCAATTG
AACCGGTGCCTAGAGAAGGTGGCGCGGGGTAAACTGGGAAAGTGATGTCGTGTACTGGCTCCGCCTTTTT
CCCGAGGGTGGGGGAGAACCGTATATAAGTGCAGTAGTCGCCGTGAACGTTCTTTTTCGCAACGGGTTTG
CCGCCAGAACACAGGTAAGTGCCGTGTGTGGTTCCCGCGGGCCTGGCCTCTTTACGGGTTATGGCCCTTG
CGTGCCTTGAATTACTTCCACCTGGCTGCAGTACGTGATTCTTGATCCCGAGCTTCGGGTTGGAAGTGGG
TGGGAGAGTTCGAGGCCTTGCGCTTAAGGAGCCCCTTCGCCTCGTGCTTGAGTTGAGGCCTGGCCTGGGC
GCTGGGGCCGCCGCGTGCGAATCTGGTGGCACCTTCGCGCCTGTCTCGCTGCTTTCGATAAGTCTCTAGC
CATTTAAAATTTTTGATGACCTGCTGCGACGCTTTTTTTCTGGCAAGATAGTCTTGTAAATGCGGGCCAA
GATCTGCACACTGGTATTTCGGTTTTTGGGGCCGCGGGCGGCGACGGGGCCCGTGCGTCCCAGCGCACAT
GTTCGACGAGGCGGGGCCTGCGAGCGCGGCCACCGAGAATCGGACGGGGGTAGTCTCAAGCTGGCCGGCC
TGCTCTGGTGCCTGGCCTCGCGCCGCCGTGTATCGCCCCGCCCTGGGCGGCAAGGCTGGCCCGGTCGGCA
CCAGTTGCGTGAGCGGAAAGATGGCCGCTTCCCGGCCCTGCTGCAGGGAGCTCAAAATGGAGGACGCGGC
GCTCGGGAGAGCGGGCGGGTGAGTCACCCACACAAAGGAAAAGGGCCTTTCCGTCCTCAGCCGTCGCTTC
ATGTGACTCCACGGAGTACCGGGCGCCGTCCAGGCACCTCGATTAGTTCTCGAGCTTTTGGAGTACGTCG
TCTTTAGGTTGGGGGGAGGGGTTTTATGCGATGGAGTTTCCCCACACTGAGTGGGTGGAGACTGAAGTTA
GGCCAGCTTGGCACTTGATGTAATTCTCCTTGGAATTTGCCCTTTTTGAGTTTGGATCTTGGTTCATTCT
CAAGCCTCAGACAGTGGTTCAAAGTTTTTTTCTTCCATTTCAGGTGTCGTGAGGATCCGCCACCATGGTT
TCTATCGCACTGCAGGCTGGTTATGACCTCCTCGGAGATGGTAGACCTGAAAGTCTGTGGCTCGGAATTG
GTACACTGCTGATGCTGATCGGAACCTTCTACTTCCTGGTTAGAGCGTGGGGAGAGACTGACAAGGATGC
ACGGGAGTACTACGCAGTGACAATCCTGGTCAGCGGTATTGCCAGTGCAGCTTATCTGTCAATGTTCTTT
GGTATTGGCCTCACAGAGGTGCCAGTAGGTGGAGAGATGCTGAACATCTACTACGCAAGATACGCACAGT
GGCTGTTCACTACACCACTGTTGCTGCTGCACCTGGCACTCCTGGCCAAAGTTGATAGAGTGACCATCGG
CACTCTCGTTGGCGTCGATGCTCTGATGATTGTCACAGGCCTGATAGGAACACTGTCACATACTGCCATT
GCCAGATACTCTTGGTGGCTGTTCTCAACTATCTGTATGATCGTCGTTCTGTATGTCCTGGCCACTTCTC
TGCGGTCAGCCGCTAAGGAGAGAGGCCCAGAGGTTGCCTCAACCTTCAACATCCTCACCGCACTGGTTCT
GGTCCTGTGGACTGCTTACCCTATCATCTGGATTATCGGCACCGAGGGTGCCGGAGTTGTGGGCCTGGGA
ATCGAAACTTTGCTGTTCATGGTGCTGGACGTCACCGCCAAGGTGGGCTTCGGTTTTATCCTGCTCAGGT
CAAGAGCCATTCTGCAAGATACAGAAGCACCTGAACCTTCAGCTGGAGCTGATACCGGTGCCGCCGACCG
CCCGGTAGTAGCAGTGAGCAAGGCGGCCGCCAAGAGCAGGATCACCAGCGAGGGCGAGTACATCCCCCTG
GACCAGATCGACATCAACGTGGTGAGCAAGGGCGAGGAGCTGTTCACCGGGGTGGTGCCCATCCTGGTCG
AGCTGGACGGCGACGTAAACGGCCACAAGTTCAGCGTGTCCGGCGAGGGCGAGGGCGATGCCACCTACGG
CAAGCTGACCCTGAAGTTCATTTGCACCACCGGCAAGCTGCCCGTGCCCTGGCCCACCCTCGTGACCACC
CTGACCTACGGCGTGCAGTGCTTCAGCCGCTACCCCGACCACATGAAGCAGCACGACTTCTTCAAGTCCG
CCATGCCCGAAGGCTACGTCCAGGAGCGCACCATCTTCTTCAAGGACGACGGCAACTACAAGACCCGCGC
CGAGGTGAAGTTCGAGGGCGACACCCTGGTGAACCGCATCGAGCTGAAGGGCATCGACTTCAAGGAGGAC
GGCAACATCCTGGGGCACAAGCTGGAGTACAACTACAACAGCCACAACGTCTATATCATGGCCGACAAGC
AGAAGAACGGCATCAAGGTGAACTTCAAGATCCGCCACAACATCGAGGACGGCAGCGTGCAGCTCGCCGA
CCACTACCAGCAGAACACCCCCATCGGCGACGGCCCCGTGCTGCTGCCCGACAACCACTACCTGAGCACC
CAGTCCGCCCTGAGCAAAGACCCCAACGAGAAGCGCGATCACATGGTCCTGCTGGAGTTCGTGACCGCCG
CCGGGATCACTCTCGGCATGGACGAGCTGTACAAGTTCTGCTACGAGAACGAGGTGTAAGAATTCGATAT
CAAGCTTATCGATAATCAACCTCTGGATTACAAAATTTGTGAAAGATTGACTGGTATTCTTAACTATGTT
GCTCCTTTTACGCTATGTGGATACGCTGCTTTAATGCCTTTGTATCATGCTATTGCTTCCCGTATGGCTT
TCATTTTCTCCTCCTTGTATAAATCCTGGTTGCTGTCTCTTTATGAGGAGTTGTGGCCCGTTGTCAGGCA
ACGTGGCGTGGTGTGCACTGTGTTTGCTGACGCAACCCCCACTGGTTGGGGCATTGCCACCACCTGTCAG
CTCCTTTCCGGGACTTTCGCTTTCCCCCTCCCTATTGCCACGGCGGAACTCATCGCCGCCTGCCTTGCCC
GCTGCTGGACAGGGGCTCGGCTGTTGGGCACTGACAATTCCGTGGTGTTGTCGGGGAAATCATCGTCCTT
TCCTTGGCTGCTCGCCTGTGTTGCCACCTGGATTCTGCGCGGGACGTCCTTCTGCTACGTCCCTTCGGCC
CTCAATCCAGCGGACCTTCCTTCCCGCGGCCTGCTGCCGGCTCTGCGGCCTCTTCCGCGTCTTCGCCTTC
GCCCTCAGACGAGTCGGATCTCCCTTTGGGCCGCCTCCCCGCATCGATACCGTCGACCCGGGCGGCCGCT
TCGAGCAGACATGATAAGATACATTGATGAGTTTGGACAAACCACAACTAGAATGCAGTGAAAAAAATGC
TTTATTTGTGAAATTTGTGATGCTATTGCTTTATTTGTAACCATTATAAGCTGCAATAAACAAGTTAACA
ACAACAATTGCATTCATTTTATGTTTCAGGTTCAGGGGGAGATGTGGGAGGTTTTTTAAAGCAAGTAAAA
CCTCTACAAATGTGGTAAAATCGATAAGGATCTTCCTAGAGCATGGCTACGTAGATAAGTAGCATGGCGG
GTTAATCATTAACTACAAGGAACCCCTAGTGATGGAGTTGGCCACTCCCTCTCTGCGCGCTCGCTCGCTC
ACTGAGGCCGGGCGACCAAAGGTCGCCCGACGCCCGGGCTTTGCCCGGGCGGCCTCAGTGAGCGAGCGAG
CGCGCAGCTGCATTAATGAATCGGCCAACGCGCGGGGAGAGGCGGTTTGCGTATTGGGCGCT
